Addgene plasmid #70362: R777-E078 Hs.EXOC6-nostop
Purpose: Gateway ORF clone of human EXOC6 [NM_019053.4] without stop codon (for C-terminal fusions)
Depositing lab: Dominic Esposito. Depositing organization: National Cancer Institute (NCI).
Backbone
  Vector backbone: pDonor-255
  Backbone size w/o insert (bp): 2693
  Vector type: Gateway Entry Clone
Growth in bacteria
  Bacterial resistance: Spectinomycin, 50 μg/mL
  Growth temperature: 37°C
  Growth strain: DH10B
  Copy number: High Copy
Gene/Insert
  Gene/Insert name: EXOC6 (alt name: NM_019053.4)
  Species: H. sapiens (human)
  Insert size (bp): 2412
  Entrez Gene: EXOC6 (a.k.a. EXOC6A, SEC15, SEC15L, SEC15L1, SEC15L3, Sec15p)
  Cloning method: Gateway Cloning
  Sequencing primers: 5′ M13F 23-mer (5'-CCCAGTCACGACGTTGTAAAACG); 3′ attLR 23-mer (5'-TAACATCAGAGATTTTGAGACAC)
Terms and licenses: Academic/Nonprofit Terms; Industry Terms: Not Available to Industry
How to cite: R777-E078 Hs.EXOC6-nostop was a gift from Dominic Esposito (Addgene plasmid # 70362 ; http://n2t.net/addgene:70362 ; RRID:Addgene_70362)
