[The description below was written by a language model from this plasmid's Addgene catalogue record and pLannotate feature annotations shown in this document.]
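Description:
R777-E078 Hs.EXOC6-nostop is a Gateway entry clone built on the pDonor-255 backbone. It carries the human EXOC6 open reading frame (reference transcript NM_019053.4) in a form meant for transfer into destination vectors rather than for direct expression. The plasmid is about 5.1 kb and is propagated in E. coli from a high-copy ColE1/pUC-type origin. Selection is with spectinomycin, through an aadA aminoglycoside adenylyltransferase gene (SmR). This gene lies downstream of remnants of a class 1 integron Pc promoter and a gentamicin acetyltransferase fragment, which probably come from the original resistance cassette. Short lacZα and lacI fragments are also annotated as backbone remnants. The rrnB T1 and T2 terminators lie upstream of the cloning region and probably insulate the insert from read-through transcription.

The 2,412 bp EXOC6 coding sequence sits between two attL recombination sites. The automated annotation labels these attL3 on the 5′ side and a partial attL2 on the 3′ side, and the catalogue entry does not say which attL variants were intended. An LR Clonase reaction moves the ORF directionally into a compatible destination vector, which supplies the promoter and any tags, since no promoter driving the insert is annotated in the entry clone itself. The stop codon has been omitted, so the ORF can be read through into a C-terminal fusion partner such as an epitope tag or fluorescent protein. EXOC6 (also called SEC15 or SEC15L1) encodes a component of the exocyst complex, which docks exocytic vesicles at fusion sites on the plasma membrane. The clone is therefore a starting reagent for making tagged EXOC6 expression constructs.
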