Features (pLannotate 1.2.2; 11 found; start..end, strand, type, name):
     18..54      -  CDS            lacZα (fragment): LacZα fragment of β-galactosidase; lacZ fragment
     85..180     +  protein_bind   attL3: mutant version of attL; recombination site for the Gateway® LR reaction LR Clonase™
    186..2597    +  CDS            EXOC6: EXOC6_HUMAN - Also known as SEC15A, SEC15L, SEC15L1. Experimental evidence at protein level: Swiss-Prot protein existence level 1. Component of the exocyst complex involved in the docking of exocytic vesicles with fusion sites on the plasma membrane. Together with RAB11A, RAB3IP, RAB8A, PARD3, PRKCI, ANXA2, CDC42 and DNMBP promotes transcytosis of PODXL to the apical membrane initiation sites (AMIS), apical surface formation and lumenogenesis (By similarity). From Homo sapiens (Human).
   2602..2695    -  protein_bind   attL2 (fragment): mutant version of attL; recombination site for the Gateway® LR reaction LR Clonase™
   2810..2833    +  promoter       Pc promoter (fragment): intI1 (promoter lies within the coding sequence); class 1 integron promoter
   3009..3065    +  CDS            GmR (fragment): gentamycin acetyltransferase; aacC1; confers resistance to gentamycin
   3072..3863    +  CDS            SmR: aminoglycoside adenylyltransferase (Murphy, 1985); aadA; confers resistance to spectinomycin and streptomycin
   3956..4544    +  rep_origin     ori: high-copy-number ColE1/pMB1/pBR322/pUC origin of replication
   4727..4819    +  CDS            lacI (fragment): lac repressor; lacI; The lac repressor binds to the lac operator to inhibit transcription in E. coli. This inhibition can be relieved by adding lactose or isopropyl-β-D-thiogalactopyranoside (IPTG).
   4874..4901    -  terminator     rrnB T2 terminator: transcription terminator T2 from the E. coli rrnB gene
   5033..5076    +  terminator     rrnB T1 terminator: Escherichia coli rrnB; transcription terminator T1 from the E. coli rrnB gene
>Addgene plasmid #70362 | R777-E078 Hs.EXOC6-nostop | depositor full sequence | sequence record 125811 | Full Sequence
TTAACGCTAGCATGGATGTTTTCCCAGTCACGACGTTGTAAAACGACGGCCAGTCTTAAAATTCGAGCTC
GGTCCGAGGATCCGAAATAATGATTTTATTTTGACTGATAGTGACCTGTTCGTTGCAACAAATTGATAAG
CAATGCTTTTTTATAATGCCAACTTTGTACAAAAAAGTTGGCACCATGGCGGAGAACAGCGAGAGTCTGG
GCACCGTCCCCGAGCACGAGCGGATCTTGCAGGAGATCGAGAGCACCGACACCGCCTGTGTGGGGCCCAC
CCTCCGGTCTGTGTATGATGACCAACCAAATGCGCACAAGAAGTTTATGGAAAAGTTAGATGCTTGTATC
CGTAATCATGACAAGGAAATTGAAAAGATGTGTAATTTTCATCATCAGGGTTTTGTAGATGCTATTACAG
AACTCCTTAAAGTAAGGACTGATGCAGAAAAACTGAAGGTGCAAGTTACTGATACCAACCGAAGGTTTCA
AGATGCTGGAAAAGAGGTGATAGTCCACACAGAAGATATCATTCGATGTAGAATTCAGCAGAGAAATATT
ACAACTGTAGTAGAAAAATTGCAGTTATGCCTTCCTGTGCTAGAAATGTACAGTAAGCTGAAAGAACAGA
TGAGTGCCAAAAGGTACTATTCTGCCCTAAAAACTATGGAACAATTAGAGAATGTGTACTTTCCCTGGGT
TAGTCAATACCGGTTTTGTCAGCTCATGATAGAAAATCTTCCCAAACTCCGTGAGGATATTAAAGAAATC
TCCATGTCTGATCTCAAAGACTTTTTGGAAAGTATTCGAAAACATTCTGACAAAATAGGTGAAACAGCAA
TGAAACAGGCACAGCATCAGAAAACCTTCAGTGTTTCTCTGCAGAAACAAAATAAAATGAAATTTGGGAA
AAATATGTATATAAATCGTGATAGAATTCCAGAGGAAAGGAATGAAACTGTATTGAAACATTCACTTGAA
GAAGAGGATGAGAATGAAGAAGAGATCTTAACTGTTCAGGATCTTGTTGATTTTTCCCCTGTTTATCGAT
GTTTGCACATTTATTCTGTTTTGGGTGACGAGGAAACATTTGAAAACTATTATCGAAAACAAAGAAAGAA
ACAAGCAAGACTGGTATTGCAACCCCAGTCGAATATGCATGAAACAGTTGATGGCTATAGAAGATATTTC
ACTCAAATTGTAGGGTTCTTTGTGGTAGAAGATCACATTTTACATGTGACCCAAGGATTAGTAACCAGGG
CATACACTGATGAACTTTGGAACATGGCCCTCTCAAAGATAATTGCTGTCCTTAGAGCTCATTCATCCTA
TTGCACTGATCCTGATCTTGTTCTGGAGCTGAAGAATCTTACTGTAATATTTGCAGATACTTTACAGGGT
TATGGTTTTCCAGTGAACCGACTTTTTGACCTTTTATTTGAAATAAGAGACCAATACAATGAAACACTGC
TTAAGAAATGGGCTGGAGTTTTCAGGGACATTTTTGAAGAAGATAATTACAGCCCCATCCCTGTTGTCAA
TGAAGAAGAATATAAAATTGTCATCAGCAAATTTCCCTTTCAAGATCCAGACCTTGAAAAGCAGTCTTTC
CCAAAGAAATTCCCCATGTCTCAGTCAGTGCCTCATATTTACATTCAAGTTAAAGAATTTATTTATGCCA
GCCTTAAATTTTCAGAGTCACTACACCGGAGCTCAACAGAAATAGACGATATGCTTAGAAAATCAACAAA
TCTGCTGCTGACCAGAACTTTGAGTAGCTGTTTACTGAACCTTATTAGAAAACCTCATATAGGTTTGACA
GAGCTGGTACAAATCATCATAAACACAACACACCTGGAGCAAGCTTGTAAATATCTTGAGGACTTTATAA
CTAACATTACAAATATTTCCCAAGAAACTGTTCATACTACAAGACTTTATGGACTTTCTACTTTCAAGGA
TGCTCGACATGCAGCAGAAGGAGAAATATATACCAAACTGAATCAAAAAATTGATGAATTTGTTCAGCTT
GCTGATTATGACTGGACAATGTCTGAGCCAGATGGAAGAGCTAGTGGTTATTTAATGGACCTTATAAATT
TTTTGAGAAGCATCTTTCAAGTGTTTACTCATTTGCCTGGGAAAGTTGCTCAGACAGCTTGCATGTCAGC
CTGCCAGCATCTGTCAACATCCTTAATGCAGATGCTACTGGACAGTGAGTTAAAACAAATAAGCATGGGA
GCTGTTCAGCAGTTTAACTTAGATGTCATACAGTGTGAATTGTTTGCCAGCTCTGAGCCTGTGCCAGGAT
TCCAGGGGGATACCCTGCAGCTAGCATTCATTGACCTCAGACAACTCCTTGACCTGTTTATGGTTTGGGA
TTGGTCTACTTACCTAGCTGATTATGGGCAGCCAGCTTCTAAGTACCTTCGGGTGAATCCAAACACAGCC
CTTACTCTTTTGGAGAAGATGAAGGATACTAGCAAAAAGAACAATATATTTGCTCAGTTCAGGAAGAATG
ATCGAGACAAACAGAAGTTGATAGAGACAGTCGTGAAACAGCTGAGAAGTTTGGTGAATGGTATGTCCCA
GCACATGTCAACTTTCTTGTACAAAGTTGGCATTATAGGAAAGCATTGCTTATCAATTTGTTGCAACGAA
CAGGTCACTATCAGTCAAAATAAAATCATTATTTGCATGCAAGCTTAGATCCTCTAGACCAGCCAGGACA
GAAATGCCTCGACTTCGCTGCTACCCAAGGTTGCCGGGTGACGCACACCGTGGAAACGGATGAAGGCACG
AACCCAGTGGACATAAGCCTGTTCGGTTCGTAAGCTGTAATGCAAGTAGCGTATGCGCTCACGCAACTGG
TCCAGAACCTTGACCGAACGCAGCGGTGGTAACGGCGCAGTGGCGGTTTTCATGGCTTGTTATGACTGTT
TTTTTGGGGTACAGTCTATGCCTCGGGCATCCAAGCAGCAAGCGCGTTACGCCGTGGGTCGATGTTTGAT
GTTATGGAGCAGCAACGATGTTACGCAGCAGGGCAGTCGCCCTAAAACAAAGTTAAACATTATGAGGGAA
GCGGTGATCGCCGAAGTATCGACTCAACTATCAGAGGTAGTTGGCGTCATCGAGCGCCATCTCGAACCGA
CGTTGCTGGCCGTACATTTGTACGGCTCCGCAGTGGATGGCGGCCTGAAGCCACACAGTGATATTGATTT
GCTGGTTACGGTGACCGTAAGGCTTGATGAAACAACGCGGCGAGCTTTGATCAACGACCTTTTGGAAACT
TCGGCTTCCCCTGGAGAGAGCGAGATTCTCCGCGCTGTAGAAGTCACCATTGTTGTGCACGACGACATCA
TTCCGTGGCGTTATCCAGCTAAGCGCGAACTGCAATTTGGAGAATGGCAGCGCAATGACATTCTTGCAGG
TATCTTCGAGCCAGCCACGATCGACATTGATCTGGCTATCTTGCTGACAAAAGCAAGAGAACATAGCGTT
GCCTTGGTAGGTCCAGCGGCGGAGGAACTCTTTGATCCGGTTCCTGAACAGGATCTATTTGAGGCGCTAA
ATGAAACCTTAACGCTATGGAACTCGCCGCCCGACTGGGCTGGCGATGAGCGAAATGTAGTGCTTACGTT
GTCCCGCATTTGGTACAGCGCAGTAACCGGCAAAATCGCGCCGAAGGATGTCGCTGCCGACTGGGCAATG
GAGCGCCTGCCGGCCCAGTATCAGCCCGTCATACTTGAAGCTAGACAGGCTTATCTTGGACAAGAAGAAG
ATCGCTTGGCCTCGCGCGCAGATCAGTTGGAAGAATTTGTCCACTACGTGAAAGGCGAGATCACCAAGGT
AGTCGGCAAATAACCCTCGAGCCACCCATGACCAAAATCCCTTAACGTGAGTTACGCGTCGTTCCACTGA
GCGTCAGACCCCGTAGAAAAGATCAAAGGATCTTCTTGAGATCCTTTTTTTCTGCGCGTAATCTGCTGCT
TGCAAACAAAAAAACCACCGCTACCAGCGGTGGTTTGTTTGCCGGATCAAGAGCTACCAACTCTTTTTCC
GAAGGTAACTGGCTTCAGCAGAGCGCAGATACCAAATACTGTCCTTCTAGTGTAGCCGTAGTTAGGCCAC
CACTTCAAGAACTCTGTAGCACCGCCTACATACCTCGCTCTGCTAATCCTGTTACCAGTGGCTGCTGCCA
GTGGCGATAAGTCGTGTCTTACCGGGTTGGACTCAAGACGATAGTTACCGGATAAGGCGCAGCGGTCGGG
CTGAACGGGGGGTTCGTGCACACAGCCCAGCTTGGAGCGAACGACCTACACCGAACTGAGATACCTACAG
CGTGAGCATTGAGAAAGCGCCACGCTTCCCGAAGGGAGAAAGGCGGACAGGTATCCGGTAAGCGGCAGGG
TCGGAACAGGAGAGCGCACGAGGGAGCTTCCAGGGGGAAACGCCTGGTATCTTTATAGTCCTGTCGGGTT
TCGCCACCTCTGACTTGAGCGTCGATTTTTGTGATGCTCGTCAGGGGGGCGGAGCCTATGGAAAAACGCC
AGCAACGCGGCCTTTTTACGGTTCCTGGCCTTTTGCTGGCCTTTTGCTCACATGTTCTTTCCTGCGTTAT
CCCCTGATTCTGTGGATAACCGTATTACCGCCTTTGAGTGAGCTGATACCGCTCGCCGCAGCCGAACGAC
CGAGCGCAGCGAGTCAGTGAGCGAGGAAGCGGAAGAGCGCCCAATACGCAAACCGCCTCTCCCCGCGCGT
TGGCCGATTCATTAATGCAGCTGGCACGACAGGTTTCCCGACTGGAAAGCGGGCAGTGAGCGCAACGCAA
TTAATACGCGTACCGCTAGCCAGGAAGAGTTTGTAGAAACGCAAAAAGGCCATCCGTCAGGATGGCCTTC
TGCTTAGTTTGATGCCTGGCAGTTTATGGCGGGCGTCCTGCCCGCCACCCTCCGGGCCGTTGCTTCACAA
CGTTCAAATCCGCTCCCGGCGGATTTGTCCTACTCAGGAGAGCGTTCACCGACAAACAACAGATAAAACG
AAAGGCCCAGTCTTCCGACTGAGCCTTTCGTTTTATTTGATGCCTGGCAGTTCCCTACTCTCGCG
