>Addgene plasmid #70362 | R777-E078 Hs.EXOC6-nostop | addgene partial sequence | sequence record 129412 | pCR8_R1 5'-cgaaccgaacaggcttatgt-3'
GTGCGTCACCCGGCAACCTTGGGTAGCAGCGAAGTCGAGGCATTTCTGTCCTGGCTGGTCTAGAGGATCT
AAGCTTGCATGCAAATAATGATTTTATTTTGACTGATAGTGACCTGTTCGTTGCAACAAATTGATAAGCA
ATGCTTTCCTATAATGCCAACTTTGTACAAGAAAGTTGACATGTGCTGGGACATACCATTCACCAAACTT
CTCAGCTGTTTCACGACTGTCTCTATCAACTTCTGTTTGTCTCGATCATTCTTCCTGAACTGAGCAAATA
TATTGTTCTTTTTGCTAGTATCCTTCATCTTCTCCAAAAGAGTAAGGGCTGTGTTTGGATTCACCCGAAG
GTACTTAGAAGCTGGCTGCCCATAATCAGCTAGGTAAGTAGACCAATCCCAAACCATAAACAGGTCAAGG
AGTTGTCTGAGGTCAATGAATGCTAGCTGCAGGGTATCCCCCTGGAATCCTGGCACAGGCTCAGAGCTGG
CAAACAATTCACACTGTATGACATCTAAGTTAAACTGCTGAACAGCTCCCATGCTTATTTGTTTTAACTC
ACTGTCCAGTAGCATCTGCATTAAGGATGTTGACAGATGCTGGCAGGCTGACATGCAAGCTGTCTGAGCA
ACTTTCCCAGGCAAATGAGTAAACACTTGAAAGATGCTTCTCAAAAAATTTATAAGGTCCATTAAATAAC
CACTAGCTCTTCCATCTGGCTCAGACATTGTCCAGTCATAATCAGCAAGCTGAACAAATTCATCAATTTT
TTGATTCAGTTTGGTATATATTTCTCCTTCTGCTGCATGTCGAGCATCCTTGAAAGTAGAAAGTCCATAA
AGTCTTGTAGTATGAACAGTTTCTTGGGAAATATTTGTAATG
